>Addgene plasmid #210775 | pDL0_162 | addgene full sequence | sequence record 421283 | Addgene NGS Result
GTGGCTCTTCAGTGGACGAAAGGGCCTCGTGATACGCCTATTTTTATAGGTTAATGTCATGATAATAATG
GTTTCTTAGACGTCAGGTGGCACTTTTCGGGGAAATGTGCGCGGAACCCCTATTTGTTTATTTTTCTAAA
TACATTCAAATATGTATCCGCTCATGAGACAATAACCCTGATAAATGCTTCAATAATATTGAAAAAGGAA
GAGTATGCGCTCACGCAACTGGTCCAGAACCTTGACCGAACGCAGCGGTGGTAACGGCGCAGTGGCGGTT
TTCATGGCTTGTTATGACTGTTTTTTTTTGGGGTACAGTCTATGCCTCGGGCATCCAAGCAGCAAGCGCG
TTACGCCGTGGGTCGATGTTTGATGTTATGGAGCAGCAACGATGTTACGCAGCAGGGCAGTCGCCCTAAA
ACAAAGTTAAACATCATGAGGGAAGCGGTGATCGCCGAAGTATCGACTCAACTATCAGAGGTAGTTGGCG
TCATCGAGCGCCATCTCGAACCGACGTTGCTGGCCGTACATTTGTACGGCTCCGCAGTGGATGGCGGCCT
GAAGCCACACAGCGATATTGATTTGCTGGTTACGGTGACCGTAAGGCTTGATGAAACAACGCGGCGAGCT
TTGATCAACGACCTTTTGGAAACTTCGGCTTCCCCTGGAGAGAGCGAGATTCTCCGCGCTGTAGAAGTCA
CCATTGTTGTGCACGACGACATCATTCCGTGGCGTTATCCAGCTAAGCGCGAACTGCAATTTGGAGAATG
GCAGCGCAATGACATTCTTGCAGGTATCTTCGAGCCAGCCACGATCGACATTGATCTGGCTATCTTGCTG
ACAAAAGCAAGAGAACATAGCGTTGCCTTGGTAGGTCCAGCGGCGGAGGAACTCTTTGATCCGGTTCCTG
AACAGGATCTATTTGAGGCGCTAAATGAAACCTTAACGCTATGGAACTCGCCGCCCGACTGGGCTGGCGA
TGAGCGAAATGTAGTGCTTACGTTGTCCCGCATTTGGTACAGCGCAGTAACCGGCAAAATCGCGCCGAAG
GATGTCGCTGCCGACTGGGCAATGGAGCGCCTGCCGGCCCAGTATCAGCCCGTCATACTTGAAGCTAGAC
AGGCTTATCTTGGACAAGAAGAAGATCGCTTGGCCTCGCGCGCAGATCAGTTGGAAGAATTTGTCCATTA
CGTAAAAGGCGAGATCACCAAGGTAGTCGGCAAATAACTGTCAGACCAAGTTTACTCATATATACTTTAG
ATTGATTTAAAACTTCATTTTTAATTTAAAAGGATCTAGGTGAAGATCCTTTTTGATAATCTCATGACCA
AAATCCCTTAACGTGAGTTTTCGTTCCACTGAGCGTCAGACCCCGTAGAAAAGATCAAAGGATCTTCTTG
AGATCCTTTTTTTCTGCGCGTAATCTGCTGCTTGCAAACAAAAAAACCACCGCTACCAGCGGTGGTTTGT
TTGCCGGATCAAGAGCTACCAACTCTTTTTCCGAAGGTAACTGGCTTCAGCAGAGCGCAGATACCAAATA
CTGTTCTTCTAGTGTAGCCGTAGTTAGGCCACCACTTCAAGAACTCTGTAGCACCGCCTACATACCTCGC
TCTGCTAATCCTGTTACCAGTGGCTGCTGCCAGTGGCGATAAGTCGTGTCTTACCGGGTTGGACTCAAGA
CGATAGTTACCGGATAAGGCGCAGCGGTCGGGCTGAACGGGGGGTTCGTGCACACAGCCCAGCTTGGAGC
GAACGACCTACACCGAACTGAGATACCTACAGCGTGAGCTATGAGAAAGCGCCACGCTTCCCGAAGGGAG
AAAGGCGGACAGGTATCCGGTAAGCGGCAGGGTCGGAACAGGAGAGCGCACGAGGGAGCTTCCAGGGGGA
AACGCCTGGTATCTTTATAGTCCTGTCGGGTTTCGCCACCTCTGACTTGAGCGTCGATTTTTGTGATGCT
CGTCAGGGGGGCGGAGCCTATGGAAAAACGCCAGCAACGCGGCCTTTTTACGGTTCCTGGCCTTTTGCTG
GCCTTTTGCTCACATGTTCTTTCCTGCGTTATCCCCTGATTCTGTGGATAACCGTATTACCGCCTTTGAG
TGAGCTGATACCGCTCGCCGCAGCCGAACGACCGAGCGCAGCGAGTCAGTGAGCGAGGAAGCGGAAGAGC
GCCCAATACGCAAACCGCCTCTCCCCGCGCGTTGGCCGATTCATTAATCACTCTGTGGTCTCAAGGTTCC
GGCCAGTGCACCAACTACGCCCTCCTCAAGCTCGCCGGCGACGTGGAGTCCAACCCGGGCCCGGGTGTGA
GACCACGAA
Features (pLannotate 1.2.2; 6 found; start..end, strand, type, name):
    110..214     +  promoter       AmpR promoter: bla
    205..285     -  CDS            int (fragment): INT2_ECOLX - Protein inferred from homology: Swiss-Prot protein existence level 3. Putative integrase believed to be involved in the insertion of antibiotic resistance genes into plasmids and transposons. From Escherichia coli.
    373..429     +  CDS            GmR (fragment): gentamycin acetyltransferase; aacC1; confers resistance to gentamycin
    436..1224    +  CDS            aadA: S3AD_ECOLX - Experimental evidence at protein level: Swiss-Prot protein existence level 1. Mediates bacterial resistance to the antibiotics streptomycin and spectinomycin. From Escherichia coli.
   1398..1986    +  rep_origin     ori: high-copy-number ColE1/pMB1/pBR322/pUC origin of replication
   2169..2218    +  CDS            lacI (fragment): lac repressor; lacI; The lac repressor binds to the lac operator to inhibit transcription in E. coli. This inhibition can be relieved by adding lactose or isopropyl-β-D-thiogalactopyranoside (IPTG).
