[The description below was written by a language model from this plasmid's Addgene catalogue record and pLannotate feature annotations shown in this document.]
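Description:
pDL0_162 is a small (about 2.3 kb) part-donor plasmid built on the EC15457 backbone and catalogued under plant expression and synthetic biology. Its name and the "C1" prefix in the stated purpose suggest a basic-level part in a modular cloning scheme, although the record does not spell out the assembly standard, the flanking restriction sites or the overhangs. It is maintained in E. coli through a high-copy ColE1/pUC-type origin and selected with spectinomycin. Resistance comes from a full-length aadA coding sequence placed downstream of an AmpR (bla) promoter. The short integrase, gentamicin acetyltransferase and lacI fragments in the annotation appear to be non-functional remnants of the sequences from which the resistance cassette and backbone were derived, not working genes.

The payload is a 74 bp insert encoding the E2A peptide from Equine rhinitis A virus. The automated feature table does not annotate this insert, so its position in the sequence cannot be read from the record. E2A is a 2A-type "skipping" peptide: when placed in frame between two coding sequences, it causes the ribosome to skip formation of one peptide bond. A single transcript therefore yields two separate proteins.

The plasmid carries no plant promoter, terminator or coding sequence of its own and is not an expression vector by itself. It supplies the E2A linker for assembly into larger multigene transcription units. The associated publication concerns inducible synthetic circuits that drive endogenous pigmentation in grasses, which is consistent with using the part to co-express several proteins from one promoter.
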