Addgene plasmid #210775: pDL0_162
Purpose: C1_Equine rhinitis A virus_E2A skipping peptide (E2A)
Depositing lab: Dmitri Nusinow. Depositing organization: Donald Danforth Plant Science Center. Publication: Remote Sensing of Endogenous Pigmentation by Inducible Synthetic Circuits in Grasses. Lee DY, Acosta-Gamboa L, Saleh L, Pathak S, Swyers N, Morgan A, Meerdink S, Kuzio C, Calderon S, Sheng H, Kenney S, Zare A, Gehan M, Nusinow DA. Plant Biotechnol J. 2025 Dec 5. doi: 10.1111/pbi.70480. PubMed 41351300.
Backbone
  Vector backbone: EC15457
  Backbone size w/o insert (bp): 2243
  Total vector size (bp): 2317
  Vector type: Plant Expression, Synthetic Biology
Growth in bacteria
  Bacterial resistance: Spectinomycin, 50 μg/mL
  Growth temperature: 37°C
  Growth strain: DH5alpha
  Copy number: Unknown
Gene/Insert
  Gene/Insert name: Equine rhinitis A virus_E2A skipping peptide (alt name: E2A)
  Species: Equine rhinitis A virus
  Insert size (bp): 74
Terms and licenses: Academic/Nonprofit Terms; Industry Terms: Not Available to Industry
Depositor comments: Please visit https://doi.org/10.1101/2025.06.20.660755 for bioRxiv preprint.
How to cite: pDL0_162 was a gift from Dmitri Nusinow (Addgene plasmid # 210775 ; http://n2t.net/addgene:210775 ; RRID:Addgene_210775)
